>Addgene plasmid #74131 | Rlucrarr3-Flash3 | depositor partial sequence | sequence record 138999 | Rlucrarr3-Flash3
GAGAGTGCTGAAGAACGAGCAGGGGGATCTCCGGCGAGCTCTCGAGAATTCTCACGCGTCTGCAGGATAT
CAAGCTTGCGTTACCGGATCCATGGGTGAAAAACCAGGGACCAGGGTCTTCAAGAAGTCGAGCCCTAACT
GCAAGCTCACCGTGTACTTGGGCAAGCGTGACTTTGTGGATCACTTGGACAAAGTGGATCCTGTCGATGG
TGTGGTGCTTGTGGATCCTGACTACTTGAAGGACCGGAAAGTGTTTGTGACCCTCACCTGTGCCTTCCGC
TATGGCCGAGAAGACCTGGATGTACTGGGCCTGTCTTTCCGCAAAGATCTGTTCATCGCCACCTACCAGG
CCTTCCCCCCCATGCCCAACCCACCTCGGCCCCCCACCCGCCTACAGGACCGACTGCTGAAGAAGTTGGG
CCAGCATGCCCACCCCTTTTTTTTCACAATACCCCAGAATTTGCCTTGCTCCGTCACACTGCAGCCAGGA
CCGGAGGACACAGGGAAGGCCTGTGGAGTAGACTTTGAGATTCGAGCCTTCTGTGCCAAATCTATAGAAG
AAAAAAGCCACAAAAGGAACTCCGTGCGGCTTATCATCAGAAAGTGTTGTCCTGGTTGTTGTGTACAGTT
TGCTCCTGAGACACCCGGCCCCCAGCCATCAGCTGAAACCACACGCCACTTCCTCATGTCTGACCGGAGG
TCCCTGCACCTAGAGGCTTCCCTGGACAAAGAGCTGTACTACCATGGGGAACCCCTCAATGTCAACGTCC
ACGTCACCAACAATTCTGCCAAGACCGTCAAGAAGATCAGAGTGTCTGTGAGACAGTATGCCGACATTTG
CCTCTTCAGCACCGCGCAGTACAAGTGTCCTGTGGCTCAGCTTGAACAAGATGACCAGGTGTCTCCCAGT
TCCACATTCTGCAAGGTGTACACCATAACCCCGCTGCTCAGTGACAACCGAGAGAAGCGTGGCCTTGCCC
TTGATGGGCAACTCAAGCACGAAGACACCAACCTGGCTTCCAGCACCATTGTGAAGGAGGGAGCCAACAA
GGAGGTGCTGGGAATCCTAGTATCCTACAGGGTCAAGGTGAAGCTGGTGGTGTCTCGAGGCGGGGATGTC
TCCGTGGAGCTACCTTTCGTCCTAATGCACCCCAAGCCCCACGACCACATCACCCTTCCCCGACCCCAGT
CAGCCCCCCGGGAAATAGACATCCCTGTGGATACCAACCTCATTGAATTCGATACCAACTATGCCACAGA
CGACGACATCGTGTTTGAGGACTTTGCGAGGCTTCGGCTGAAGGGGATGAAGGATGACGACTGTGATGAC
CAGTTCTGCTAGTCTAGAGGGCCCGGGATCCACCGGATCTAGATAAC
