>Addgene plasmid #74131 | Rlucrarr3-Flash3 | addgene partial sequence | sequence record 139817 | BGH-rev 5'-TAGAAGGCACAGTCGAGG-3'
AATCATGGTCATAGCTGTTTCCTGTGTGAAATTGTTATCCGCTCACAATTCCACACAACATACGAGCCGG
AAGCATAAAGTGTAAAGCCTGGGGTGCCTAATGAGTGAGCTAACTCACATTAATTGCGTTGCGCTCACTG
CCCGCTTTCCAGTCGGGAAACCTGTCGTGCCAGCTGCATTAATGAATCGGCCAACGCGCGGGGAGAGGCG
GTTTGCGTATTGGGCGCTCTTCCGCTTCCTCGCTCACTGACTCGCTGCGCTCGGTCGTTCGGCTGCGGCG
AGCGGTATCAGCTCACTCAAAGGCGGTAATACGGTTATCCACAGAATCAGGGGATAACGCAGGAAAGAAC
ATGTGAGCAAAAGGCCAGCAAAAGGCCAGGAACCGTAAAAAGGCCGCGTTGCTGGCGTTTTTCCATAGGC
TCCGCCCCCCTGACGAGCATCACAAAAATCGACGCTCAAGTCAGAGGTGGCGAAACCCGACAGGACTATA
AAGATACCAGGCGTTTCCCCCTGGAAGCTCCCTCGTGCGCTCTCCTGTTCCGACCCTG
