>Addgene plasmid #74131 | Rlucrarr3-Flash3 | addgene partial sequence | sequence record 140348 | Arr3F5 5'-CTCAGCTTGAACAAGATG-3'
CCATAACCCCGCTGCTCAGTGACAACCGAGAGAAGCGTGGCCTTGCCCTTGATGGGCAACTCAAGCACGA
AGACACCAACCTGGCTTCCAGCACCATTGTGAAGGAGGGAGCCAACAAGGAGGTGCTGGGAATCCTAGTA
TCCTACAGGGTCAAGGTGAAGCTGGTGGTGTCTCGAGGCGGGGATGTCTCCGTGGAGCTACCTTTCGTCC
TAATGCACCCCAAGCCCCACGACCACATCACCCTTCCCCGACCCCAGTCAGCCCCCCGGGAAATAGACAT
CCCTGTGGATACCAACCTCATTGAATTCGATACCAACTATGCCACAGACGACGACATCGTGTTTGAGGAC
TTTGCGAGGCTTCGGCTGAAGGGGATGAAGGATGACGACTGTGATGACCAGTTCTGCTAGTCTAGAGGGC
CCGGGATCCACCGGATCTAGATAACTGATCATAATCAGCCATACCACATTTGTAGAGGTTTTACTTGCTT
TAAAAAACCTCCCACACCTCCCCCTGAACCTGAAACATAAAATGAATGCAATTGTTGTTGTTAACTTGTT
TATTGCAGCTTATAATGGTTACAAATAAAGCAATAGCATCACAAATTTCACAAATAAAGCATTTTTTTCA
CTGCATTCTAGTTGTGGTTTGTCCAAACTCATCAATGTATCTTAACGCGTAAATTGTAAGCGTTAATATT
TTGTTAAAATTCGCGTTAAATTTTTGTTAAATCAGCTCATTTTTTAACCAATAGGCCGAAATCGGCAAAA
TCCCTTATAAATCAAAAGAATAGACCGAGATAGGGTTGAGTGTTGTTCCAGTTTGGAACAAGAGTCCACT
ATTAAAGAACGTGGACTCCAACGTCAAAGGGCGAAAAACCGTCTATCAGGGCGATGG
