>Addgene plasmid #74131 | Rlucrarr3-Flash3 | addgene partial sequence | sequence record 140596 | CMV-F 5'-CGCAAATGGGCGGTAGGCGTG-3'
GTGAACCGTCAGATCCGCTAGAGCCACCATGACCAGTCAAGGTGTACGACCCCGAGCAGAGGAAGAGGAT
GATCACCGGCCCCCAGTGGTGGGCCAGGTGCAAGCAGATGAACGTGCTGGACAGCTTCATCAACTACTAC
GACAGCGAGAAGCACGCCGAGAACGCCGTGATCTTCCTGCACGGCAACGCCGCTAGCAGCTACCTGTGGA
GGCACGTGGTGCCCCACATCGAGCCCGTGGCCAGGTGCATCATCCCCGATCTGATCGGCATGGGCAAGAG
CGGCAAGAGCGGCAACGGCAGCTACAGGCTGCTGGACCACTACAAGTACCTGACCGCCTGGTTCGAGCTC
CTGAACCTGCCCAAGAAGATCATCTTCGTGGGCCACGACTGGGGCGCCTGCCTGGCCTTCCACTACAGCT
ACGAGCACCAGGACAAGATCAAGGCCATCGTGCACGCCGAGAGCGTGGTGGACGTGATCGAGAGCTGGGA
CGAGTGGCCAGACATCGAGGAGGACATCGCCCTGATCAAGAGCGAGGAGGGCGAGAAGATGGTGCTGGAG
AACAACTTCTTCGTGGAGACCATGCTGCCCAGCAAGATCATGAGAAAGCTGGAGCCCGAGGAGTTCGCCG
CCTACCTGGAGCCCTTCAAGGAGAAGGGCGAGGTGAGAAGACCCACCCTGAGCTGGCCCAGAGAGATCCC
CCTGGTGAAGGGCGGCAAGCCCGACGTGGTGCAGATCGTGAGAAACTACAACGCCTACCTGAGAGCCAGC
GACGACCTGCCCAAGATGTTCATCGAGAGCGACCCCGGCTTCTTCAGCAACGCCATCGTGGAGGGCGCCA
AGAAGTTCCCCAACACCGAGTTCGTGAAGGTGAAGGG
