>Addgene plasmid #74131 | Rlucrarr3-Flash3 | addgene partial sequence | sequence record 141126 | RlucC2-F 5'-GACGAGATGGGCAAGTACATC-3'
TCTCCGGCGAGCTCTCGAGAATTCTCACGCGTCTGCAGGATATCAAGCTTGCGTTACCGGATCCATGGGT
GAAAAACCAGGGACCAGGGTCTTCAAGAAGTCGAGCCCTAACTGCAAGCTCACCGTGTACTTGGGCAAGC
GTGACTTTGTGGATCACTTGGACAAAGTGGATCCTGTCGATGGTGTGGTGCTTGTGGATCCTGACTACTT
GAAGGACCGGAAAGTGTTTGTGACCCTCACCTGTGCCTTCCGCTATGGCCGAGAAGACCTGGATGTACTG
GGCCTGTCTTTCCGCAAAGATCTGTTCATCGCCACCTACCAGGCCTTCCCCCCCATGCCCAACCCACCTC
GGCCCCCCACCCGCCTACAGGACCGACTGCTGAAGAAGTTGGGCCAGCATGCCCACCCCTTTTTTTTCAC
AATACCCCAGAATTTGCCTTGCTCCGTCACACTGCAGCCAGGACCGGAGGACACAGGGAAGGCCTGTGGA
GTAGACTTTGAGATTCGAGCCTTCTGTGCCAAATCTATAGAAGAAAAAAGCCACAAAAGGAACTCCGTGC
GGCTTATCATCAGAAAGTGTTGTCCTGGTTGTTGTGTACAGTTTGCTCCTGAGACACCCGGCCCCCAGCC
ATCAGCTGAAACCACACGCCACTTCCTCATGTCTGACCGGAGGTCCCTGCACCTAGAGGCTTCCCTGGAC
AAAGAGCTGTACTACCATGGGGAACCCCTCAATGTCAACGTCCACGTCACCAACAATTCTGCCAAGACCG
TCAAGAAGATCAGAGTGTCTGTGAGACAGTATGCCGACATTTGCCTCTTCAGCACCGCGCAGTACAAGTG
TCCTGTGGCTCAGCTTGAACAAGATGACCAGGTGTCTCCCAGTTCCACATTCTGCAAGGTGTACACCATA
ACCCCGCTGCTCAGTGACA
