[The description below was written by a language model from this plasmid's Addgene catalogue record.]
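Description:
Rlucrarr3-Flash3 is a mammalian expression plasmid built on a pcDNA3.1-RLucC2 backbone and encoding an intramolecular FlAsH-BRET biosensor of rat Arrestin3 (beta-arrestin2). It is maintained in E. coli as a high-copy plasmid under kanamycin selection. No feature table accompanies the record, so the promoter, polyadenylation signal and origins are not explicitly listed. The recommended sequencing primers (CMV-forward and BGH-reverse) are consistent with the CMV promoter and bovine growth hormone terminator arrangement usual for pcDNA3.1-type vectors. The arrestin coding sequence was placed between HindIII and ApaI sites, in frame with a Renilla luciferase supplied by the backbone, which sits at the N terminus of the fusion protein.

The defining modification is the insertion of a six-residue tetracysteine motif immediately after amino acid 171 of Arrestin3. This motif binds the membrane-permeant biarsenical dye FlAsH, which becomes fluorescent on binding and can act as an energy acceptor for light emitted by the luciferase donor. Because donor and acceptor lie within the same polypeptide, the efficiency of bioluminescence resonance energy transfer depends on the distance and orientation between the N-terminal luciferase and the labelled position. Changes in the BRET signal therefore report rearrangements of the arrestin fold.

The stated purpose is to monitor conformational changes in Arrestin3 in this way. The "Flash3" designation suggests that this is one of a set of reporters with the motif at different positions, although the record describes only this insertion site.
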