Addgene plasmid #74131: Rlucrarr3-Flash3
Purpose: FlAsH-BRET reporter to monitor conformational changes in Arrestin3. Insertion of FlAsH motif (CCPGCC) following amino acid residue 171 of Arrestin3.
Depositing lab: Louis Luttrell. Depositing organization: Medical University of South Carolina. Publication: The conformational signature of beta-arrestin2 predicts its trafficking and signalling functions. Lee MH, Appleton KM, Strungs EG, Kwon JY, Morinelli TA, Peterson YK, Laporte SA, Luttrell LM. Nature. 2016 Mar 31;531(7596):665-8. doi: 10.1038/nature17154. Epub 2016 Mar 23. PubMed 27007854.
Backbone
  Vector backbone: pcDNA3.1-RLucC2
  Backbone manufacturer: gift from M. Bouvier (University of Montreal)
  Vector type: Mammalian Expression
Growth in bacteria
  Bacterial resistance: Kanamycin, 50 μg/mL
  Growth temperature: 37°C
  Growth strain: DH5alpha
  Copy number: High Copy
Gene/Insert
  Gene/Insert name: Arrestin3 (alt name: Arr3, beta-Arrestin2)
  Species: R. norvegicus (rat)
  Mutation: Insertion of FlAsH motif (CCPGCC) following amino acid residue 171.
  Tag / fusion protein: Renilla luciferase (rLuc) (N terminal on backbone)
  Cloning method: Restriction Enzyme; 5′ cloning site HindIII (unknown if destroyed); 3′ cloning site ApaI (unknown if destroyed)
  Sequencing primers: 5′ CMV-forward; 3′ BGH-Rev
Resource information
  A portion of this plasmid was derived from a plasmid made by: pcDNA3.1-rLuc-arrestin3 backbone was a gift from M. Bouvier (University of Montreal, Montreal Quebec, Canada)
Terms and licenses: Academic/Nonprofit Terms; Industry Terms: Not Available to Industry
How to cite: Rlucrarr3-Flash3 was a gift from Louis Luttrell (Addgene plasmid # 74131 ; http://n2t.net/addgene:74131 ; RRID:Addgene_74131)
